Addgene plasmid #235272: EF1a-mRuby2-TS.FF4x1-bGH
Purpose: 3' microRNA target site expression for dual-vector iFFL circuit (closed-loop)
Depositing lab: Kate Galloway. Depositing organization: Massachusetts Institute of Technology. Publication: Model-guided design of microRNA-based gene circuits supports precise dosage of transgenic cargoes into diverse primary cells. Love KS, Johnstone CP, Peterman EL, Gaglione S, Birnbaum ME, Galloway KE. Cell Syst. 2025 Apr 22:101269. doi: 10.1016/j.cels.2025.101269. PubMed 40300600.
Backbone
  Vector backbone: pShip.USI (upstream inverted)
  Backbone manufacturer: Galloway lab
  Backbone size w/o insert (bp): 2046
  Vector type: Mammalian Expression, Synthetic Biology
Growth in bacteria
  Bacterial resistance: Kanamycin, 50 μg/mL
  Growth temperature: 30°C
  Growth strain: NEB Stable
  Copy number: High Copy
Gene/Insert
  Gene/Insert name: mRuby2
  Species: Entacmaea quadricolor
  Insert size (bp): 711
  Promoter: EF1a (human EF1a)
  Cloning method: Golden Gate
  Sequencing primers: 5′ CATCAGAGATTTTGAGACAC; 3′ gcgtttctacaaactcttcc
Resource information
  A portion of this plasmid was derived from a plasmid made by: Addgene #90236
Terms and licenses: Academic/Nonprofit Terms; Industry Terms: Not Available to Industry
Depositor comments: Alt name: pKG3127 ; Please visit https://doi.org/10.1101/2024.06.25.600629 for bioRxiv preprint.
How to cite: EF1a-mRuby2-TS.FF4x1-bGH was a gift from Kate Galloway (Addgene plasmid # 235272 ; http://n2t.net/addgene:235272 ; RRID:Addgene_235272)
