[The description below was written by a language model from this plasmid's Addgene catalogue record and pLannotate feature annotations shown in this document.]
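Description:
EF1a-mRuby2-TS.FF4x1-bGH is a compact (about 4.3 kb) mammalian expression plasmid for synthetic biology, assembled by Golden Gate cloning into the roughly 2 kb pShip.USI ("upstream inverted") backbone. It is propagated in E. coli from a high-copy ColE1/pUC-type origin and selected with kanamycin through an aph(3')-Ia aminoglycoside phosphotransferase gene. Both of these elements lie on the opposite strand to the mammalian cassette. The rrnB T1 and T2 bacterial terminators sit in the backbone, where they probably insulate the cloning region from read-through transcription.

The payload is a single transcription unit. The human EF1a promoter, annotated as the core promoter followed by portions of EF-1α intron A, drives constitutive expression of mRuby2, a 711 bp red fluorescent protein coding sequence derived from Entacmaea quadricolor. Transcription ends at a bovine growth hormone polyadenylation signal. The name and stated purpose indicate that a single copy of a target site for the synthetic microRNA FF4 lies in the 3' UTR. This fits the short unannotated gap between the mRuby2 stop codon and the bGH signal, although the feature table does not annotate the site itself. A short match to a TRE3GV promoter fragment just upstream of the coding sequence is probably an annotation hit on a 5' leader sequence rather than a functional Tet-responsive promoter.

The plasmid provides the regulated output half of a dual-vector incoherent feedforward loop (iFFL). When it is co-delivered with a second vector that expresses the cognate microRNA, the microRNA represses the mRuby2 transcript through the target site. This closes the loop and buffers reporter output against variation in DNA dosage. The record presents it as part of a toolkit for microRNA-based control of transgene expression level in mammalian cells.
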