Features (pLannotate 1.2.2; 10 found; start..end, strand, type, name):
     68..95      -  terminator     rrnB T2 terminator: transcription terminator T2 from the E. coli rrnB gene
    227..270     +  terminator     rrnB T1 terminator: Escherichia coli rrnB; transcription terminator T1 from the E. coli rrnB gene
    438..1026    -  rep_origin     ori: high-copy-number ColE1/pMB1/pBR322/pUC origin of replication
   1116..1925    -  CDS            KanR: aminoglycoside phosphotransferase; aph(3')-Ia; confers resistance to kanamycin in bacteria or G418 (Geneticin®) in eukaryotes
   2065..2276    +  promoter       EF-1α core promoter: core promoter for human elongation factor EF-1α
   2277..2390    +  intron         EF-1α intron A (fragment): intron upstream of the start codon of human EF-1α
   3016..3219    +  intron         EF-1α intron A: truncated intron upstream of the start codon of human EF-1α
   3228..3262    +  promoter       TRE3GV promoter (fragment): 3rd-generation Tet-responsive promoter that can be activated by binding of Tet-On® 3G, optimized for retroviral and lentiviral vectors
   3289..3999    +  CDS            mRuby2: mRuby2 is a basic (constitutively fluorescent) red fluorescent protein published in 2012, derived from Entacmaea quadricolor. It has moderate acid sensitivity.
   4056..4280    +  polyA_signal   bGH poly(A) signal: bovine growth hormone polyadenylation signal
>Addgene plasmid #235272 | EF1a-mRuby2-TS.FF4x1-bGH | addgene full sequence | sequence record 472776 | Addgene NGS Result
CGCTAGTAGACTGCAGGTGGGCCCGAGCTTAAGTAACTAACTAACAGGAAGAGTTTGTAGAAACGCAAAA
AGGCCATCCGTCAGGATGGCCTTCTGCTTAGTTTGATGCCTGGCAGTTTATGGCGGGCGTCCTGCCCGCC
ACCCTCCGGGCCGTTGCTTCACAACGTTCAAATCCGCTCCCGGCGGATTTGTCCTACTCAGGAGAGCGTT
CACCGACAAACAACAGATAAAACGAAAGGCCCAGTCTTCCGACTGAGCCTTTCGTTTTATTTGATGCCTG
GCAGTTCCCTACTCTCGCTTAGTAGTTAGACGTCCCCGAGATCCATGCTAGCGGTAATACGGTTATCCAC
AGAATCAGGGGATAACGCAGGAAAGAACATGTGAGCAAAAGGCCAGCAAAAGGCCAGGAACCGTAAAAAG
GCCGCGTTGCTGGCGTTTTTCCATAGGCTCCGCCCCCCTGACGAGCATCACAAAAATCGACGCTCAAGTC
AGAGGTGGCGAAACCCGACAGGACTATAAAGATACCAGGCGTTTCCCCCTGGAAGCTCCCTCGTGCGCTC
TCCTGTTCCGACCCTGCCGCTTACCGGATACCTGTCCGCCTTTCTCCCTTCGGGAAGCGTGGCGCTTTCT
CATAGCTCACGCTGTAGGTATCTCAGTTCGGTGTAGGTCGTTCGCTCCAAGCTGGGCTGTGTGCACGAAC
CCCCCGTTCAGCCCGACCGCTGCGCCTTATCCGGTAACTATCGTCTTGAGTCCAACCCGGTAAGACACGA
CTTATCGCCACTGGCAGCAGCCACTGGTAACAGGATTAGCAGAGCGAGGTATGTAGGCGGTGCTACAGAG
TTCTTGAAGTGGTGGCCTAACTACGGCTACACTAGAAGAACAGTATTTGGTATCTGCGCTCTGCTGAAGC
CAGTTACCTTCGGAAAAAGAGTTGGTAGCTCTTGATCCGGCAAACAAACCACCGCTGGTAGCGGTGGTTT
TTTTGTTTGCAAGCAGCAGATTACGCGCAGAAAAAAAGGATCTCAAGAAGATCCTTTGATCTTTTCTACG
GGGTCTGACGCTCAGTGGAACGGGGCCCAATCTGAATAATGTTACAACCAATTAACCAATTCTGATTAGA
AAAACTCATCGAGCATCAAATGAAACTGCAATTTATTCATATCAGGATTATCAATACCATATTTTTGAAA
AAGCCGTTTCTGTAATGAAGGAGAAAACTCACCGAGGCAGTTCCATAGGATGGCAAGATCCTGGTATCGG
TCTGCGATTCCGACTCGTCCAACATCAATACAACCTATTAATTTCCCCTCGTCAAAAATAAGGTTATCAA
GTGAGAAATCACCATGAGTGACGACTGAATCCGGTGAGAATGGCAAAAGTTTATGCATTTCTTTCCAGAC
TTGTTCAACAGGCCAGCCATTACGCTCGTCATCAAAATCACTCGCATCAACCAAACCGTTATTCATTCGT
GATTGCGCCTGAGCTAGACGAAATACGCGATCGCTGTTAAAAGGACAATTACAAACAGGAATCGAATGCA
ACCGGCGCAGGAACACTGCCAGCGCATCAACAATATTTTCACCTGAATCAGGATATTCTTCTAATACCTG
GAATGCTGTTTTTCCGGGGATCGCAGTGGTGAGTAACCATGCATCACCAGGAGTACGGATAAAATGCTTG
ATGGTCGGAAGAGGCATAAATTCCGTCAGCCAGTTTAGTCTGACCATCTCATCTGTAACATCATTGGCAA
CGCTACCTTTGCCATGTTTCAGAAACAACTCTGGCGCATCGGGCTTCCCATACAAGCGATAGATTGTCGC
ACCTGATTGCCCGACATTATCGCGAGCCCATTTATACCCATATAAATCAGCATCCATGTTGGAATTTAAT
CGCGGCCTCGACGTTTCCCGTTGAATATGGCTCATAACACCCCTTGTATTACTGTTTATGTAAGCAGACA
GTTTTATTGTTCATGATGATATATTTTTATCTTGTGCAATGTAACATCAGAGATTTTGAGACACGGGCAC
CTGCAGTCTTCGTACTGCTCCGGTGCCCGTCAGTGGGCAGAGCGCACATCGCCCACAGTCCCCGAGAAGT
TGGGGGGAGGGGTCGGCAATTGAACCGGTGCCTAGAGAAGGTGGCGCGGGGTAAACTGGGAAAGTGATGT
CGTGTACTGGCTCCGCCTTTTTCCCGAGGGTGGGGGAGAACCGTATATAAGTGCAGTAGTCGCCGTGAAC
GTTCTTTTTCGCAACGGGTTTGCCGCCAGAACACAGGTAAGTGCCGTGTGTGGTTCCCGCGGGCCTGGCC
TCTTTACGGGTTATGGCCCTTGCGTGCCTTGAATTACTTCCACGCCCCTGGCTGCAGTACGTGATTCTTG
ATCCCGAGCTTCGGGTTGGAAGTGGGTGGGAGAGTTCGAGGCCTTGCGCTTAAGGAGCCCCTTCGCCTCG
TGCTTGAGTTGAGGCCTGGCTTGGGCGCTGGGGCCGCCGCGTGCGAATCTGGTGGCACCTTCGCGCCTGT
CTCGCTGCTTTCGATAAGTCTCTAGCCATTTAAAATTTTTGATGACCTGCTGCGACGCTTTTTTTCTGGC
AAGATAGTCTTGTAAATGCGGGCCAAGATCTGCACACTGGTATTTCGGTTTTTGGGGCCGCGGGCGGCGA
CGGGGCCCGTGCGTCCCAGCGCACATGTTCGGCGAGGCGGGGCCTGCGAGCGCGGCCACCGAGAATCGGA
CGGGGGTAGTCTCAAGCTGGCCGGCCTGCTCTGGTGCCTGGCCTCGCGCCGCCGTGTATCGCCCCGCCCT
GGGCGGCAAGGCTGGCCCGGTCGGCACCAGTTGCGTGAGCGGAAAGATGGCCGCTTCCCGGCCCTGCTGC
AGGGAGCTCAAAATGGAGGACGCGGCGCTCGGGAGAGCGGGCGGGTGAGTCACCCACACAAAGGAAAAGG
GCCTTTCCGTCCTCAGCCGTCGCTTCATGTGACTCCACGGAGTACCGGGCGCCGTCCAGGCACCTCGATT
AGTTCTCGAGCTTTTGGAGTACGTCGTCTTTAGGTTGGGGGGAGGGGTTTTATGCGATGGAGTTTCCCCA
CACTGAGTGGGTGGAGACTGAAGTTAGGCCAGCTTGGCACTTGATGTAATTCTCCTTGGAATTTGCCCTT
TTTGAGTTTGGATCTTGGTTCATTCTCAAGCCTCAGACAGTGGTTCAAAGTTTTTTTCTTCCATTTCAGG
TGTCGTGAGAGCTCGTTTAGTGAACCGTCAGATCGCCTGGAGACGCCATCCACGCTGTAATGGCCACCAT
GGTGTCTAAGGGCGAAGAGCTGATCAAGGAAAATATGCGTATGAAGGTGGTCATGGAAGGTTCGGTCAAC
GGCCACCAATTCAAATGCACAGGTGAAGGAGAAGGCAATCCGTACATGGGAACTCAAACCATGAGGATCA
AAGTCATCGAGGGAGGACCCCTGCCATTTGCCTTTGACATTCTTGCCACGTCGTTCATGTATGGCAGCCG
TACTTTTATCAAGTACCCGAAAGGCATTCCTGATTTCTTTAAACAGTCCTTTCCTGAGGGTTTTACTTGG
GAAAGAGTTACGAGATACGAAGATGGTGGAGTCGTCACCGTCATGCAGGACACCAGCCTTGAGGATGGCT
GTCTCGTTTACCACGTCCAAGTCAGAGGGGTAAACTTTCCCTCCAATGGTCCCGTGATGCAGAAGAAGAC
CAAGGGTTGGGAGCCTAATACAGAGATGATGTATCCAGCAGATGGTGGTCTGAGGGGATACACTCATATG
GCACTGAAAGTTGATGGTGGTGGCCATCTGTCTTGCTCTTTCGTAACAACTTACAGGTCAAAAAAGACCG
TCGGGAACATCAAGATGCCCGGTATCCATGCCGTTGATCACCGCCTGGAAAGGTTAGAGGAAAGTGACAA
TGAAATGTTCGTAGTACAACGCGAACACGCAGTTGCCAAGTTCGCCGGGCTTGGTGGTGGGATGGACGAG
CTGTACAAGTAACAACAAGCTTGTGGCCGCTTGAAGTCTTTAATTAAACCTAGGAGGAGTTGCACCTGTG
CCTTCTAGTTGCCAGCCATCTGTTGTTTGCCCCTCCCCCGTGCCTTCCTTGACCCTGGAAGGTGCCACTC
CCACTGTCCTTTCCTAATAAAATGAGGAAATTGCATCGCATTGTCTGAGTAGGTGTCATTCTATTCTGGG
GGGTGGGGTGGGGCAGGACAGCAAGGGGGAGGATTGGGAAGACAATAGCAGGCATGCTGGGGATGCGGTG
GGCTCTATGG
