>Addgene plasmid #235272 | EF1a-mRuby2-TS.FF4x1-bGH | depositor partial sequence | sequence record 463168 | mRuby2
ATGGTGTCTAAGGGCGAAGAGCTGATCAAGGAAAATATGCGTATGAAGGTGGTCATGGAAGGTTCGGTCA
ACGGCCACCAATTCAAATGCACAGGTGAAGGAGAAGGCAATCCGTACATGGGAACTCAAACCATGAGGAT
CAAAGTCATCGAGGGAGGACCCCTGCCATTTGCCTTTGACATTCTTGCCACGTCGTTCATGTATGGCAGC
CGTACTTTTATCAAGTACCCGAAAGGCATTCCTGATTTCTTTAAACAGTCCTTTCCTGAGGGTTTTACTT
GGGAAAGAGTTACGAGATACGAAGATGGTGGAGTCGTCACCGTCATGCAGGACACCAGCCTTGAGGATGG
CTGTCTCGTTTACCACGTCCAAGTCAGAGGGGTAAACTTTCCCTCCAATGGTCCCGTGATGCAGAAGAAG
ACCAAGGGTTGGGAGCCTAATACAGAGATGATGTATCCAGCAGATGGTGGTCTGAGGGGATACACTCATA
TGGCACTGAAAGTTGATGGTGGTGGCCATCTGTCTTGCTCTTTCGTAACAACTTACAGGTCAAAAAAGAC
CGTCGGGAACATCAAGATGCCCGGTATCCATGCCGTTGATCACCGCCTGGAAAGGTTAGAGGAAAGTGAC
AATGAAATGTTCGTAGTACAACGCGAACACGCAGTTGCCAAGTTCGCCGGGCTTGGTGGTGGGATGGACG
AGCTGTACAAG
